Addgene plasmid #120365: pET-3a-His-MBP-TEV-VD_Cas1_WT
Purpose: Expresses wildtype V-D Cas1
Depositing lab: Jennifer Doudna. Depositing organization: University of California, Berkeley. Publication: A Functional Mini-Integrase in a Two-Protein-type V-C CRISPR System. Wright AV, Wang JY, Burstein D, Harrington LB, Paez-Espino D, Kyrpides NC, Iavarone AT, Banfield JF, Doudna JA. Mol Cell. 2019 Feb 21;73(4):727-737.e3. doi: 10.1016/j.molcel.2018.12.015. Epub 2019 Jan 29. PubMed 30709710.
Backbone
  Vector backbone: pET3a
  Backbone size w/o insert (bp): 5969
  Total vector size (bp): 6995
  Vector type: Bacterial Expression, CRISPR
Growth in bacteria
  Bacterial resistance: Ampicillin, 100 μg/mL
  Growth temperature: 37°C
  Growth strain: DH5alpha
  Copy number: Low Copy
Gene/Insert
  Gene/Insert name: VD_Cas1
  Insert size (bp): 1026
Terms and licenses: Academic/Nonprofit Terms; Industry Terms: Not Available to Industry
How to cite: pET-3a-His-MBP-TEV-VD_Cas1_WT was a gift from Jennifer Doudna (Addgene plasmid # 120365 ; http://n2t.net/addgene:120365 ; RRID:Addgene_120365)
