[The description below was written by a language model from this plasmid's Addgene catalogue record, the feature table of its GenBank file and pLannotate feature annotations shown in this document.]
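Description:
pET-3a-His-MBP-TEV-VD_Cas1_WT is a bacterial expression plasmid of about 7 kb built on the pET3a backbone for producing the wild-type Cas1 protein of a type V-D CRISPR system in E. coli. It replicates from a pBR322/ColE1-family origin accompanied by the bom mobility region and the rop gene. Rop holds copy number down, which agrees with the low-copy designation in the catalogue entry. Selection is by ampicillin, through the bla beta-lactamase gene under its own promoter. Fragments of the tetracycline efflux gene and its promoter remain from the pBR322 lineage, but they are interrupted by the expression cassette and are not listed as a usable marker.

The expression cassette is driven by a bacteriophage T7 promoter followed by the strong T7 gene 10 ribosome binding site, so expression requires a host that supplies T7 RNA polymerase. No lac operator or lacI gene is annotated. The open reading frame begins with a 10xHis affinity tag, followed by a signal-sequence-less maltose binding protein that stays in the cytosol, and then a TEV protease recognition site. The roughly 1 kb VD_Cas1 insert is not itself annotated in either feature table, but it occupies the unannotated interval between the TEV site and the T7 terminator. This layout allows affinity purification via the His tag or MBP, with MBP typically also aiding solubility. TEV cleavage then releases Cas1 from the tags. The source organism of the Cas1 gene is not stated. The two sequence records differ by three base pairs in length and use different numbering origins, but they show the same feature set. The plasmid is suited to producing recombinant Cas1, the CRISPR integrase component, for purification.
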