LOCUS       Exported 6992 bp ds-DNA circular SYN 13-MAY-2021
DEFINITION  Expresses wildtype V-D Cas1.
ACCESSION   .
VERSION     .
KEYWORDS    pET-3a-His-MBP-TEV-VD_Cas1_WT
SOURCE      synthetic DNA construct
  ORGANISM  synthetic DNA construct
REFERENCE   1 (bases 1 to 6992)
  AUTHORS   Wright AV, Wang JY, Burstein D, Harrington LB, Paez-Espino D,
            Kyrpides NC, Iavarone AT, Banfield JF, Doudna JA
  TITLE     A Functional Mini-Integrase in a Two-Protein-type V-C CRISPR System.
  JOURNAL   Mol Cell. 2019 Feb 21;73(4):727-737.e3. doi:
            10.1016/j.molcel.2018.12.015. Epub 2019 Jan 29.
  PUBMED    30709710
REFERENCE   2 (bases 1 to 6992)
  AUTHORS   .
  TITLE     Direct Submission
  JOURNAL   Exported May 13, 2021 from SnapGene Server 1.1.58
            http://www.snapgene.com
FEATURES             Location/Qualifiers
     source          1..6992
                     /organism="synthetic DNA construct"
                     /mol_type="other DNA"
     primer_bind     1004..1027
                     /label=MBP-F
                     /note="Maltose binding protein, forward primer"
     CDS             1085..1105
                     /codon_start=1
                     /product="tobacco etch virus (TEV) protease recognition and
                     cleavage site"
                     /label=TEV site
                     /translation="ENLYFQS"
     primer_bind     complement(2263..2281)
                     /label=T7 Term
                     /note="T7 terminator, reverse primer"
     terminator      2277..2324
                     /label=T7 terminator
                     /note="transcription terminator for bacteriophage T7 RNA
                     polymerase"
     promoter        complement(2690..2718)
                     /label=tet promoter
                     /note="E. coli promoter for tetracycline efflux protein
                     gene"
     primer_bind     complement(2745..2763)
                     /label=pBRforEco
                     /note="pBR322 vectors, upsteam of EcoRI site, forward
                     primer"
     promoter        2831..2935
                     /gene="bla"
                     /label=AmpR promoter
     CDS             2936..3796
                     /codon_start=1
                     /gene="bla"
                     /product="beta-lactamase"
                     /label=AmpR
                     /note="confers resistance to ampicillin, carbenicillin, and
                     related antibiotics"
                     /translation="MSIQHFRVALIPFFAAFCLPVFAHPETLVKVKDAEDQLGARVGYI
                     ELDLNSGKILESFRPEERFPMMSTFKVLLCGAVLSRVDAGQEQLGRRIHYSQNDLVEYS
                     PVTEKHLTDGMTVRELCSAAITMSDNTAANLLLTTIGGPKELTAFLHNMGDHVTRLDRW
                     EPELNEAIPNDERDTTMPAAMATTLRKLLTGELLTLASRQQLIDWMEADKVAGPLLRSA
                     LPAGWFIADKSGAGERGSRGIIAALGPDGKPSRIVVIYTTGSQATMDERNRQIAEIGAS
                     LIKHW"
     primer_bind     complement(3154..3173)
                     /label=Amp-R
                     /note="Ampicillin resistance gene, reverse primer"
     rep_origin      3967..4555
                     /direction=RIGHT
                     /label=ori
                     /note="high-copy-number ColE1/pMB1/pBR322/pUC origin of
                     replication"
     primer_bind     4456..4475
                     /label=pBR322ori-F
                     /note="pBR322 origin, forward primer"
     primer_bind     4709..4726
                     /label=L4440
                     /note="L4440 vector, forward primer"
     misc_feature    4741..4880
                     /label=bom
                     /note="basis of mobility region from pBR322"
     primer_bind     complement(4806..4825)
                     /label=pRS-marker
                     /note="pRS vectors, use to sequence yeast selectable
                     marker"
     primer_bind     4966..4988
                     /label=pGEX 3'
                     /note="pGEX vectors, reverse primer"
     CDS             complement(4982..5173)
                     /codon_start=1
                     /gene="rop"
                     /product="Rop protein, which maintains plasmids at low copy
                     number"
                     /label=rop
                     /translation="MTKQEKTALNMARFIRSQTLTLLEKLNELDADEQADICESLHDHA
                     DELYRSCLARFGDDGENL"
     primer_bind     6631..6650
                     /label=pBRrevBam
                     /note="pBR322 vectors, tet region, downstream of BamHI,
                     reverse primer"
     primer_bind     6734..6753
                     /label=T7
                     /note="T7 promoter, forward primer"
     promoter        6734..6752
                     /label=T7 promoter
                     /note="promoter for bacteriophage T7 RNA polymerase"
     RBS             6841..6863
                     /note="efficient ribosome binding site from bacteriophage
                     T7 gene 10 (Olins and Rangwala, 1989)"
     CDS             6883..6912
                     /codon_start=1
                     /product="10xHis affinity tag"
                     /label=10xHis
                     /translation="HHHHHHHHHH"
     CDS             6922..1030
                     /codon_start=1
                     /gene="malE (mutated)"
                     /product="maltose binding protein from E. coli"
                     /label=MBP
                     /note="This version of the gene does not encode a signal
                     sequence, so MBP will remain in the cytosol."
                     /translation="MKIEEGKLVIWINGDKGYNGLAEVGKKFEKDTGIKVTVEHPDKLE
                     EKFPQVAATGDGPDIIFWAHDRFGGYAQSGLLAEITPDKAFQDKLYPFTWDAVRYNGKL
                     IAYPIAVEALSLIYNKDLLPNPPKTWEEIPALDKELKAKGKSALMFNLQEPYFTWPLIA
                     ADGGYAFKYENGKYDIKDVGVDNAGAKAGLTFLVDLIKNKHMNADTDYSIAEAAFNKGE
                     TAMTINGPWAWSNIDTSKVNYGVTVLPTFKGQPSKPFVGVLSAGINAASPNKELAKEFL
                     ENYLLTDEGLEAVNKDKPLGAVALKSYEEELAKDPRIAATMENAQKGEIMPNIPQMSAF
                     WYAVRTAVINAASGRQTVDEALKDAQT"
ORIGIN
        1 cggtaagaaa ttcgagaaag ataccggaat taaagtcacc gttgagcatc cggataaact
       61 ggaagagaaa ttcccacagg ttgcggcaac tggcgatggc cctgacatta tcttctgggc
      121 acacgaccgc tttggtggct acgctcaatc tggcctgttg gctgaaatca ccccggacaa
      181 agcgttccag gacaagctgt atccgtttac ctgggatgcc gtacgttaca acggcaagct
      241 gattgcttac ccgatcgctg ttgaagcgtt atcgctgatt tataacaaag atctgctgcc
      301 gaacccgcca aaaacctggg aagagatccc ggcgctggat aaagaactga aagcgaaagg
      361 taagagcgcg ctgatgttca acctgcaaga accgtacttc acctggccgc tgattgctgc
      421 tgacgggggt tatgcgttca agtatgaaaa cggcaagtac gacattaaag acgtgggcgt
      481 ggataacgct ggcgcgaaag cgggtctgac cttcctggtt gacctgatta aaaacaaaca
      541 catgaatgca gacaccgatt actccatcgc agaagctgcc tttaataaag gcgaaacagc
      601 gatgaccatc aacggcccgt gggcatggtc caacatcgac accagcaaag tgaattatgg
      661 tgtaacggta ctgccgacct tcaagggtca accatccaaa ccgttcgttg gcgtgctgag
      721 cgcaggtatt aacgccgcca gtccgaacaa agagctggca aaagagttcc tcgaaaacta
      781 tctgctgact gatgaaggtc tggaagcggt taataaagac aaaccgctgg gtgccgtagc
      841 gctgaagtct tacgaggaag agttggcgaa agatccacgt attgccgcca ctatggaaaa
      901 cgcccagaaa ggtgaaatca tgccgaacat cccgcagatg tccgctttct ggtatgccgt
      961 gcgtactgcg gtgatcaacg ccgccagcgg tcgtcagact gtcgatgaag ccctgaaaga
     1021 cgcgcagact aattcgagct cgaacaacaa caacaataac aataacaaca acctcgggat
     1081 cgaggaaaac ctgtacttcc aatccaatgc aatggcacat cgtattccgc tgtggctgcc
     1141 gtatctgagc gaagttaatg ttagcgcaag cggtgttatc cactatgttt ataaaggtgg
     1201 tgaagatagc gtgcgcctga aagatatttc aagcattatg atttatggcg aaaccgatgc
     1261 cagctttagc tttaaaacct ttgaaaaaat cagccgtgca ggcattccgg tgatttatac
     1321 ccgtcgtaat attggtagcc cgatgattat tcatggtggt ctgcgttatg atgcagttga
     1381 taccgttacc gcacagattc tggcacgtga aaataagaaa aaacagtgcc atattgcacg
     1441 ccagctgctg aaagcaaaaa tgaatagcat gaaacatctg gcaccggttt ttgaactgcc
     1501 ggataatgca aacattaatg aactgcgcaa catcgaagca aaacacgcca aaaaatactg
     1561 gcgtgagtat tatacctata tcggtcatcc ggaatggacc cgtcgcggtg aagaaaccgg
     1621 taaaaatccg gttagcgata ccctgaatct gaccagcaaa tttatctgtg gcattattct
     1681 gcgttggacc ctgtatcatc atctgagccc gagccatggt tattttcatg ttatgaccga
     1741 ttatcagagc ctggtgtatg acctgattga accgtatcgt gcactgtttg atattgaact
     1801 gattcgcctg tttaaagata acgcccatct ggaagaaaat tggcctggta tggcaattaa
     1861 cctgatgaaa aacaagctga acaaaaaatg ctattgtccg ctgacacgtc aggttgttac
     1921 ctatcatgaa ctgacccatg gtattgttct gagcctgaaa agctatctga ttggtcgtca
     1981 gcgcaaattt catattccgt taccgggtag tccgaatggt ggtcgtccga gcaaagttga
     2041 atttaaactg tatgcacgta acgcaggcaa aaccgatttt tggaaagttg caaaagaagt
     2101 ggccgatctg gattttgcat gtctgagcgt tggttaataa cattggaagt ggataacgga
     2161 tccgcgatcg cggcgcgcca cctggtggcc ggccggtacc acgcgtgcgc gctgatccgg
     2221 ctgctaacaa agcccgaaag gaagctgagt tggctgctgc caccgctgag caataactag
     2281 cataacccct tggggcctct aaacgggtct tgaggggttt tttgctgaaa ggaggaacta
     2341 tatccggata tccacaggac gggtgtggtc gccatgatcg cgtagtcgat agtggctcca
     2401 agtagcgaag cgagcaggac tgggcggcgg ccaaagcggt cggacagtgc tccgagaacg
     2461 ggtgcgcata gaaattgcat caacgcatat agcgctagca gcacgccata gtgactggcg
     2521 atgctgtcgg aatggacgat atcccgcaag aggcccggca gtaccggcat aaccaagcct
     2581 atgcctacag catccagggt gacggtgccg aggatgacga tgagcgcatt gttagatttc
     2641 atacacggtg cctgactgcg ttagcaattt aactgtgata aactaccgca ttaaagctta
     2701 tcgatgataa gctgtcaaac atgagaattc ttgaagacga aagggcctcg tgatacgcct
     2761 atttttatag gttaatgtca tgataataat ggtttcttag acgtcaggtg gcacttttcg
     2821 gggaaatgtg cgcggaaccc ctatttgttt atttttctaa atacattcaa atatgtatcc
     2881 gctcatgaga caataaccct gataaatgct tcaataacat tgaaaaagga agagtatgag
     2941 tattcaacat ttccgtgtcg cccttattcc cttttttgcg gcattttgcc ttcctgtttt
     3001 tgctcaccca gaaacgctgg tgaaagtaaa agatgctgaa gatcagttgg gtgcacgagt
     3061 gggttacatc gaactggatc tcaacagcgg taagatcctt gagagttttc gccccgaaga
     3121 acgttttcca atgatgagca cttttaaagt tctgctatgt ggcgcggtat tatcccgtgt
     3181 tgacgccggg caagagcaac tcggtcgccg catacactat tctcagaatg acttggttga
     3241 gtactcacca gtcacagaaa agcatcttac ggatggcatg acagtaagag aattatgcag
     3301 tgctgccata accatgagtg ataacactgc ggccaactta cttctgacaa cgatcggagg
     3361 accgaaggag ctaaccgctt ttttgcacaa catgggggat catgtaactc gccttgatcg
     3421 ttgggaaccg gagctgaatg aagccatacc aaacgacgag cgtgacacca cgatgcctgc
     3481 agcaatggca acaacgttgc gcaaactatt aactggcgaa ctacttactc tagcttcccg
     3541 gcaacaatta atagactgga tggaggcgga taaagttgca ggaccacttc tgcgctcggc
     3601 ccttccggct ggctggttta ttgctgataa atctggagcc ggtgagcgtg ggtctcgcgg
     3661 tatcattgca gcactggggc cagatggtaa gccctcccgt atcgtagtta tctacacgac
     3721 ggggagtcag gcaactatgg atgaacgaaa tagacagatc gctgagatag gtgcctcact
     3781 gattaagcat tggtaactgt cagaccaagt ttactcatat atactttaga ttgatttaaa
     3841 acttcatttt taatttaaaa ggatctaggt gaagatcctt tttgataatc tcatgaccaa
     3901 aatcccttaa cgtgagtttt cgttccactg agcgtcagac cccgtagaaa agatcaaagg
     3961 atcttcttga gatccttttt ttctgcgcgt aatctgctgc ttgcaaacaa aaaaaccacc
     4021 gctaccagcg gtggtttgtt tgccggatca agagctacca actctttttc cgaaggtaac
     4081 tggcttcagc agagcgcaga taccaaatac tgtccttcta gtgtagccgt agttaggcca
     4141 ccacttcaag aactctgtag caccgcctac atacctcgct ctgctaatcc tgttaccagt
     4201 ggctgctgcc agtggcgata agtcgtgtct taccgggttg gactcaagac gatagttacc
     4261 ggataaggcg cagcggtcgg gctgaacggg gggttcgtgc acacagccca gcttggagcg
     4321 aacgacctac accgaactga gatacctaca gcgtgagcta tgagaaagcg ccacgcttcc
     4381 cgaagggaga aaggcggaca ggtatccggt aagcggcagg gtcggaacag gagagcgcac
     4441 gagggagctt ccagggggaa acgcctggta tctttatagt cctgtcgggt ttcgccacct
     4501 ctgacttgag cgtcgatttt tgtgatgctc gtcagggggg cggagcctat ggaaaaacgc
     4561 cagcaacgcg gcctttttac ggttcctggc cttttgctgg ccttttgctc acatgttctt
     4621 tcctgcgtta tcccctgatt ctgtggataa ccgtattacc gcctttgagt gagctgatac
     4681 cgctcgccgc agccgaacga ccgagcgcag cgagtcagtg agcgaggaag cggaagagcg
     4741 cctgatgcgg tattttctcc ttacgcatct gtgcggtatt tcacaccgca atggtgcact
     4801 ctcagtacaa tctgctctga tgccgcatag ttaagccagt atacactccg ctatcgctac
     4861 gtgactgggt catggctgcg ccccgacacc cgccaacacc cgctgacgcg ccctgacggg
     4921 cttgtctgct cccggcatcc gcttacagac aagctgtgac cgtctccggg agctgcatgt
     4981 gtcagaggtt ttcaccgtca tcaccgaaac gcgcgaggca gctgcggtaa agctcatcag
     5041 cgtggtcgtg aagcgattca cagatgtctg cctgttcatc cgcgtccagc tcgttgagtt
     5101 tctccagaag cgttaatgtc tggcttctga taaagcgggc catgttaagg gcggtttttt
     5161 cctgtttggt cactgatgcc tccgtgtaag ggggatttct gttcatgggg gtaatgatac
     5221 cgatgaaacg agagaggatg ctcacgatac gggttactga tgatgaacat gcccggttac
     5281 tggaacgttg tgagggtaaa caactggcgg tatggatgcg gcgggaccag agaaaaatca
     5341 ctcagggtca atgccagcgc ttcgttaata cagatgtagg tgttccacag ggtagccagc
     5401 agcatcctgc gatgcagatc cggaacataa tggtgcaggg cgctgacttc cgcgtttcca
     5461 gactttacga aacacggaaa ccgaagacca ttcatgttgt tgctcaggtc gcagacgttt
     5521 tgcagcagca gtcgcttcac gttcgctcgc gtatcggtga ttcattctgc taaccagtaa
     5581 ggcaaccccg ccagcctagc cgggtcctca acgacaggag cacgatcatg cgcacccgtg
     5641 gccaggaccc aacgctgccc gagatgcgcc gcgtgcggct gctggagatg gcggacgcga
     5701 tggatatgtt ctgccaaggg ttggtttgcg cattcacagt tctccgcaag aattgattgg
     5761 ctccaattct tggagtggtg aatccgttag cgaggtgccg ccggcttcca ttcaggtcga
     5821 ggtggcccgg ctccatgcac cgcgacgcaa cgcggggagg cagacaaggt atagggcggc
     5881 gcctacaatc catgccaacc cgttccatgt gctcgccgag gcggcataaa tcgccgtgac
     5941 gatcagcggt ccaatgatcg aagttaggct ggtaagagcc gcgagcgatc cttgaagctg
     6001 tccctgatgg tcgtcatcta cctgcctgga cagcatggcc tgcaacgcgg gcatcccgat
     6061 gccgccggaa gcgagaagaa tcataatggg gaaggccatc cagcctcgcg tcgcgaacgc
     6121 cagcaagacg tagcccagcg cgtcggccgc catgccggcg ataatggcct gcttctcgcc
     6181 gaaacgtttg gtggcgggac cagtgacgaa ggcttgagcg agggcgtgca agattccgaa
     6241 taccgcaagc gacaggccga tcatcgtcgc gctccagcga aagcggtcct cgccgaaaat
     6301 gacccagagc gctgccggca cctgtcctac gagttgcatg ataaagaaga cagtcataag
     6361 tgcggcgacg atagtcatgc cccgcgccca ccggaaggag ctgactgggt tgaaggctct
     6421 caagggcatc ggtcgacgct ctcccttatg cgactcctgc attaggaagc agcccagtag
     6481 taggttgagg ccgttgagca ccgccgccgc aaggaatggt gcatgcaagg agatggcgcc
     6541 caacagtccc ccggccacgg ggcctgccac catacccacg ccgaaacaag cgctcatgag
     6601 cccgaagtgg cgagcccgat cttccccatc ggtgatgtcg gcgatatagg cgccagcaac
     6661 cgcacctgtg gcgccggtga tgccggccac gatgcgtccg gcgtagagga tcgagatctc
     6721 gatcccgcga aattaatacg actcactata gggagaccac aacggtttcc ctctagtgcc
     6781 ggctccggag agctctttaa ttaagcggcc gccctgcagg actcgagttc tagaaataat
     6841 tttgtttaac tttaagaagg agatatacat atgaaatctt ctcaccatca ccatcaccat
     6901 caccatcacc atggttcttc tatgaaaatc gaagaaggta aactggtaat ctggattaac
     6961 ggcgataaag gctataacgg tctcgctgaa gt
//
