Features (pLannotate 1.2.2; 16 found; start..end, strand, type, name):
    558..700     -  misc_feature   bom: basis of mobility region from pBR322
    802..993     -  CDS            rop: Rop protein, which maintains plasmids at low copy number; rop
   1010..1390    +  CDS            YPB1_ECOLX: Protein predicted: Swiss-Prot protein existence level 4. From Escherichia coli.
   1632..2532    -  CDS            TcR (fragment): tetracycline efflux protein; tet; confers resistance to tetracycline
   2554..2572    +  promoter       T7 promoter: promoter for bacteriophage T7 RNA polymerase
   2661..2683    +  RBS            RBS: efficient ribosome binding site from bacteriophage T7 gene 10 (Olins and Rangwala, 1989)
   2703..2732    +  CDS            10xHis: 10xHis affinity tag
   2742..3842    +  CDS            MBP: maltose binding protein from E. coli; malE (mutated); This version of the gene does not encode a signal sequence, so MBP will remain in the cytosol.
   3897..3913    +  CDS            TEV site (fragment): tobacco etch virus (TEV) protease recognition and cleavage site
   5032..5081    +  CDS            SET1 (fragment): solubility-enhancement tag derived from T7 phage gene 10B
   5089..5136    +  terminator     T7 terminator: transcription terminator for bacteriophage T7 RNA polymerase
   5162..5454    -  CDS            TcR (fragment): tetracycline efflux protein; tet; confers resistance to tetracycline
   5502..5530    -  promoter       tet promoter: E. coli promoter for tetracycline efflux protein gene
   5643..5747    +  promoter       AmpR promoter: bla
   5748..6608    +  CDS            AmpR: β-lactamase; bla; confers resistance to ampicillin, carbenicillin, and related antibiotics
   6779..372     +  rep_origin     ori (across the origin): high-copy-number ColE1/pMB1/pBR322/pUC origin of replication
>Addgene plasmid #120365 | pET-3a-His-MBP-TEV-VD_Cas1_WT | depositor full sequence | sequence record 228507 | pET-3a-His-MBP-TEV-VD_Cas1_WT sequence 6995 bps
CTAATCCTGTTACCAGTGGCTGCTGCCAGTGGCGATAAGTCGTGTCTTACCGGGTTGGACTCAAGACGAT
AGTTACCGGATAAGGCGCAGCGGTCGGGCTGAACGGGGGGTTCGTGCACACAGCCCAGCTTGGAGCGAAC
GACCTACACCGAACTGAGATACCTACAGCGTGAGCTATGAGAAAGCGCCACGCTTCCCGAAGGGAGAAAG
GCGGACAGGTATCCGGTAAGCGGCAGGGTCGGAACAGGAGAGCGCACGAGGGAGCTTCCAGGGGGAAACG
CCTGGTATCTTTATAGTCCTGTCGGGTTTCGCCACCTCTGACTTGAGCGTCGATTTTTGTGATGCTCGTC
AGGGGGGCGGAGCCTATGGAAAAACGCCAGCAACGCGGCCTTTTTACGGTTCCTGGCCTTTTGCTGGCCT
TTTGCTCACATGTTCTTTCCTGCGTTATCCCCTGATTCTGTGGATAACCGTATTACCGCCTTTGAGTGAG
CTGATACCGCTCGCCGCAGCCGAACGACCGAGCGCAGCGAGTCAGTGAGCGAGGAAGCGGAAGAGCGCCT
GATGCGGTATTTTCTCCTTACGCATCTGTGCGGTATTTCACACCGCATATATGGTGCACTCTCAGTACAA
TCTGCTCTGATGCCGCATAGTTAAGCCAGTATACACTCCGCTATCGCTACGTGACTGGGTCATGGCTGCG
CCCCGACACCCGCCAACACCCGCTGACGCGCCCTGACGGGCTTGTCTGCTCCCGGCATCCGCTTACAGAC
AAGCTGTGACCGTCTCCGGGAGCTGCATGTGTCAGAGGTTTTCACCGTCATCACCGAAACGCGCGAGGCA
GCTGCGGTAAAGCTCATCAGCGTGGTCGTGAAGCGATTCACAGATGTCTGCCTGTTCATCCGCGTCCAGC
TCGTTGAGTTTCTCCAGAAGCGTTAATGTCTGGCTTCTGATAAAGCGGGCCATGTTAAGGGCGGTTTTTT
CCTGTTTGGTCACTGATGCCTCCGTGTAAGGGGGATTTCTGTTCATGGGGGTAATGATACCGATGAAACG
AGAGAGGATGCTCACGATACGGGTTACTGATGATGAACATGCCCGGTTACTGGAACGTTGTGAGGGTAAA
CAACTGGCGGTATGGATGCGGCGGGACCAGAGAAAAATCACTCAGGGTCAATGCCAGCGCTTCGTTAATA
CAGATGTAGGTGTTCCACAGGGTAGCCAGCAGCATCCTGCGATGCAGATCCGGAACATAATGGTGCAGGG
CGCTGACTTCCGCGTTTCCAGACTTTACGAAACACGGAAACCGAAGACCATTCATGTTGTTGCTCAGGTC
GCAGACGTTTTGCAGCAGCAGTCGCTTCACGTTCGCTCGCGTATCGGTGATTCATTCTGCTAACCAGTAA
GGCAACCCCGCCAGCCTAGCCGGGTCCTCAACGACAGGAGCACGATCATGCGCACCCGTGGCCAGGACCC
AACGCTGCCCGAGATGCGCCGCGTGCGGCTGCTGGAGATGGCGGACGCGATGGATATGTTCTGCCAAGGG
TTGGTTTGCGCATTCACAGTTCTCCGCAAGAATTGATTGGCTCCAATTCTTGGAGTGGTGAATCCGTTAG
CGAGGTGCCGCCGGCTTCCATTCAGGTCGAGGTGGCCCGGCTCCATGCACCGCGACGCAACGCGGGGAGG
CAGACAAGGTATAGGGCGGCGCCTACAATCCATGCCAACCCGTTCCATGTGCTCGCCGAGGCGGCATAAA
TCGCCGTGACGATCAGCGGTCCAGTGATCGAAGTTAGGCTGGTAAGAGCCGCGAGCGATCCTTGAAGCTG
TCCCTGATGGTCGTCATCTACCTGCCTGGACAGCATGGCCTGCAACGCGGGCATCCCGATGCCGCCGGAA
GCGAGAAGAATCATAATGGGGAAGGCCATCCAGCCTCGCGTCGCGAACGCCAGCAAGACGTAGCCCAGCG
CGTCGGCCGCCATGCCGGCGATAATGGCCTGCTTCTCGCCGAAACGTTTGGTGGCGGGACCAGTGACGAA
GGCTTGAGCGAGGGCGTGCAAGATTCCGAATACCGCAAGCGACAGGCCGATCATCGTCGCGCTCCAGCGA
AAGCGGTCCTCGCCGAAAATGACCCAGAGCGCTGCCGGCACCTGTCCTACGAGTTGCATGATAAAGAAGA
CAGTCATAAGTGCGGCGACGATAGTCATGCCCCGCGCCCACCGGAAGGAGCTGACTGGGTTGAAGGCTCT
CAAGGGCATCGGTCGACGCTCTCCCTTATGCGACTCCTGCATTAGGAAGCAGCCCAGTAGTAGGTTGAGG
CCGTTGAGCACCGCCGCCGCAAGGAATGGTGCATGCAAGGAGATGGCGCCCAACAGTCCCCCGGCCACGG
GGCCTGCCACCATACCCACGCCGAAACAAGCGCTCATGAGCCCGAAGTGGCGAGCCCGATCTTCCCCATC
GGTGATGTCGGCGATATAGGCGCCAGCAACCGCACCTGTGGCGCCGGTGATGCCGGCCACGATGCGTCCG
GCGTAGAGGATCGAGATCTCGATCCCGCGAAATTAATACGACTCACTATAGGGAGACCACAACGGTTTCC
CTCTAGTGCCGGCTCCGGAGAGCTCTTTAATTAAGCGGCCGCCCTGCAGGACTCGAGTTCTAGAAATAAT
TTTGTTTAACTTTAAGAAGGAGATATACATATGAAATCTTCTCACCATCACCATCACCATCACCATCACC
ATGGTTCTTCTATGAAAATCGAAGAAGGTAAACTGGTAATCTGGATTAACGGCGATAAAGGCTATAACGG
TCTCGCTGAAGTCGGTAAGAAATTCGAGAAAGATACCGGAATTAAAGTCACCGTTGAGCATCCGGATAAA
CTGGAAGAGAAATTCCCACAGGTTGCGGCAACTGGCGATGGCCCTGACATTATCTTCTGGGCACACGACC
GCTTTGGTGGCTACGCTCAATCTGGCCTGTTGGCTGAAATCACCCCGGACAAAGCGTTCCAGGACAAGCT
GTATCCGTTTACCTGGGATGCCGTACGTTACAACGGCAAGCTGATTGCTTACCCGATCGCTGTTGAAGCG
TTATCGCTGATTTATAACAAAGATCTGCTGCCGAACCCGCCAAAAACCTGGGAAGAGATCCCGGCGCTGG
ATAAAGAACTGAAAGCGAAAGGTAAGAGCGCGCTGATGTTCAACCTGCAAGAACCGTACTTCACCTGGCC
GCTGATTGCTGCTGACGGGGGTTATGCGTTCAAGTATGAAAACGGCAAGTACGACATTAAAGACGTGGGC
GTGGATAACGCTGGCGCGAAAGCGGGTCTGACCTTCCTGGTTGACCTGATTAAAAACAAACACATGAATG
CAGACACCGATTACTCCATCGCAGAAGCTGCCTTTAATAAAGGCGAAACAGCGATGACCATCAACGGCCC
GTGGGCATGGTCCAACATCGACACCAGCAAAGTGAATTATGGTGTAACGGTACTGCCGACCTTCAAGGGT
CAACCATCCAAACCGTTCGTTGGCGTGCTGAGCGCAGGTATTAACGCCGCCAGTCCGAACAAAGAGCTGG
CAAAAGAGTTCCTCGAAAACTATCTGCTGACTGATGAAGGTCTGGAAGCGGTTAATAAAGACAAACCGCT
GGGTGCCGTAGCGCTGAAGTCTTACGAGGAAGAGTTGGCGAAAGATCCACGTATTGCCGCCACTATGGAA
AACGCCCAGAAAGGTGAAATCATGCCGAACATCCCGCAGATGTCCGCTTTCTGGTATGCCGTGCGTACTG
CGGTGATCAACGCCGCCAGCGGTCGTCAGACTGTCGATGAAGCCCTGAAAGACGCGCAGACTAATTCGAG
CTCGAACAACAACAACAATAACAATAACAACAACCTCGGGATCGAGGAAAACCTGTACTTCCAATCCAAT
GCAATGGCACATCGTATTCCGCTGTGGCTGCCGTATCTGAGCGAAGTTAATGTTAGCGCAAGCGGTGTTA
TCCACTATGTTTATAAAGGTGGTGAAGATAGCGTGCGCCTGAAAGATATTTCAAGCATTATGATTTATGG
CGAAACCGATGCCAGCTTTAGCTTTAAAACCTTTGAAAAAATCAGCCGTGCAGGCATTCCGGTGATTTAT
ACCCGTCGTAATATTGGTAGCCCGATGATTATTCATGGTGGTCTGCGTTATGATGCAGTTGATACCGTTA
CCGCACAGATTCTGGCACGTGAAAATAAGAAAAAACAGTGCCATATTGCACGCCAGCTGCTGAAAGCAAA
AATGAATAGCATGAAACATCTGGCACCGGTTTTTGAACTGCCGGATAATGCAAACATTAATGAACTGCGC
AACATCGAAGCAAAACACGCCAAAAAATACTGGCGTGAGTATTATACCTATATCGGTCATCCGGAATGGA
CCCGTCGCGGTGAAGAAACCGGTAAAAATCCGGTTAGCGATACCCTGAATCTGACCAGCAAATTTATCTG
TGGCATTATTCTGCGTTGGACCCTGTATCATCATCTGAGCCCGAGCCATGGTTATTTTCATGTTATGACC
GATTATCAGAGCCTGGTGTATGACCTGATTGAACCGTATCGTGCACTGTTTGATATTGAACTGATTCGCC
TGTTTAAAGATAACGCCCATCTGGAAGAAAATTGGCCTGGTATGGCAATTAACCTGATGAAAAACAAGCT
GAACAAAAAATGCTATTGTCCGCTGACACGTCAGGTTGTTACCTATCATGAACTGACCCATGGTATTGTT
CTGAGCCTGAAAAGCTATCTGATTGGTCGTCAGCGCAAATTTCATATTCCGTTACCGGGTAGTCCGAATG
GTGGTCGTCCGAGCAAAGTTGAATTTAAACTGTATGCACGTAACGCAGGCAAAACCGATTTTTGGAAAGT
TGCAAAAGAAGTGGCCGATCTGGATTTTGCATGTCTGAGCGTTGGTTAATAACATTGGAAGTGGATAACG
GATCCGCGATCGCGGCGCGCCACCTGGTGGCCGGCCGGTACCACGCGTGCGCGCTGATCCGGCTGCTAAC
AAAGCCCGAAAGGAAGCTGAGTTGGCTGCTGCCACCGCTGAGCAATAACTAGCATAACCCCTTGGGGCCT
CTAAACGGGTCTTGAGGGGTTTTTTGCTGAAAGGAGGAACTATATCCGGATATCCACAGGACGGGTGTGG
TCGCCATGATCGCGTAGTCGATAGTGGCTCCAAGTAGCGAAGCGAGCAGGACTGGGCGGCGGCCAAAGCG
GTCGGACAGTGCTCCGAGAACGGGTGCGCATAGAAATTGCATCAACGCATATAGCGCTAGCAGCACGCCA
TAGTGACTGGCGATGCTGTCGGAATGGACGATATCCCGCAAGAGGCCCGGCAGTACCGGCATAACCAAGC
CTATGCCTACAGCATCCAGGGTGACGGTGCCGAGGATGACGATGAGCGCATTGTTAGATTTCATACACGG
TGCCTGACTGCGTTAGCAATTTAACTGTGATAAACTACCGCATTAAAGCTTATCGATGATAAGCTGTCAA
ACATGAGAATTCTTGAAGACGAAAGGGCCTCGTGATACGCCTATTTTTATAGGTTAATGTCATGATAATA
ATGGTTTCTTAGACGTCAGGTGGCACTTTTCGGGGAAATGTGCGCGGAACCCCTATTTGTTTATTTTTCT
AAATACATTCAAATATGTATCCGCTCATGAGACAATAACCCTGATAAATGCTTCAATAACATTGAAAAAG
GAAGAGTATGAGTATTCAACATTTCCGTGTCGCCCTTATTCCCTTTTTTGCGGCATTTTGCCTTCCTGTT
TTTGCTCACCCAGAAACGCTGGTGAAAGTAAAAGATGCTGAAGATCAGTTGGGTGCACGAGTGGGTTACA
TCGAACTGGATCTCAACAGCGGTAAGATCCTTGAGAGTTTTCGCCCCGAAGAACGTTTTCCAATGATGAG
CACTTTTAAAGTTCTGCTATGTGGCGCGGTATTATCCCGTGTTGACGCCGGGCAAGAGCAACTCGGTCGC
CGCATACACTATTCTCAGAATGACTTGGTTGAGTACTCACCAGTCACAGAAAAGCATCTTACGGATGGCA
TGACAGTAAGAGAATTATGCAGTGCTGCCATAACCATGAGTGATAACACTGCGGCCAACTTACTTCTGAC
AACGATCGGAGGACCGAAGGAGCTAACCGCTTTTTTGCACAACATGGGGGATCATGTAACTCGCCTTGAT
CGTTGGGAACCGGAGCTGAATGAAGCCATACCAAACGACGAGCGTGACACCACGATGCCTGCAGCAATGG
CAACAACGTTGCGCAAACTATTAACTGGCGAACTACTTACTCTAGCTTCCCGGCAACAATTAATAGACTG
GATGGAGGCGGATAAAGTTGCAGGACCACTTCTGCGCTCGGCCCTTCCGGCTGGCTGGTTTATTGCTGAT
AAATCTGGAGCCGGTGAGCGTGGGTCTCGCGGTATCATTGCAGCACTGGGGCCAGATGGTAAGCCCTCCC
GTATCGTAGTTATCTACACGACGGGGAGTCAGGCAACTATGGATGAACGAAATAGACAGATCGCTGAGAT
AGGTGCCTCACTGATTAAGCATTGGTAACTGTCAGACCAAGTTTACTCATATATACTTTAGATTGATTTA
AAACTTCATTTTTAATTTAAAAGGATCTAGGTGAAGATCCTTTTTGATAATCTCATGACCAAAATCCCTT
AACGTGAGTTTTCGTTCCACTGAGCGTCAGACCCCGTAGAAAAGATCAAAGGATCTTCTTGAGATCCTTT
TTTTCTGCGCGTAATCTGCTGCTTGCAAACAAAAAAACCACCGCTACCAGCGGTGGTTTGTTTGCCGGAT
CAAGAGCTACCAACTCTTTTTCCGAAGGTAACTGGCTTCAGCAGAGCGCAGATACCAAATACTGTCCTTC
TAGTGTAGCCGTAGTTAGGCCACCACTTCAAGAACTCTGTAGCACCGCCTACATACCTCGCTCTG
